Addgene plasmid #160955: pMKO.1-shCdkn3
Purpose: Cdkn3 shRNA in pMKO.1 retroviral vector
Depositing lab: Matthew Steinhauser. Depositing organization: Brigham and Women's Hospital. Publication: Targeting nuclear receptor NR4A1-dependent adipocyte progenitor quiescence promotes metabolic adaptation to obesity. Zhang Y, Federation AJ, Kim S, O'Keefe JP, Lun M, Xiang D, Brown JD, Steinhauser ML. J Clin Invest. 2018 Nov 1;128(11):4898-4911. doi: 10.1172/JCI98353. Epub 2018 Oct 2. PubMed 30277475.
Backbone
  Vector backbone: pMKO.1 puro
  Backbone manufacturer: Addgene 8452
  Backbone size w/o insert (bp): 6340
  Total vector size (bp): 6369
  Vector type: Retroviral, RNAi
  Selectable markers: Puromycin
Growth in bacteria
  Bacterial resistance: Ampicillin, 100 μg/mL
  Growth temperature: 37°C
  Growth strain: NEB Stable
  Copy number: High Copy
Gene/Insert
  Gene/Insert name: Cdkn3 shRNA
  gRNA/shRNA sequence: TRCN0000454139: CATAGACAGCCTTCGAGATGT
  Species: M. musculus (mouse)
  Entrez Gene: Cdkn3 (a.k.a. 2410006H10Rik, K, KAP)
  Promoter: U6
  Cloning method: Restriction Enzyme; 5′ cloning site AgeI (destroyed during cloning); 3′ cloning site EcoRI (not destroyed)
  Sequencing primers: 5′ hU6; 3′ pMKO.1 Rev: GCTTGTACTCGGTCATGGTAAGC
Terms and licenses: Academic/Nonprofit Terms; Industry Terms: Not Available to Industry
How to cite: pMKO.1-shCdkn3 was a gift from Matthew Steinhauser (Addgene plasmid # 160955 ; http://n2t.net/addgene:160955 ; RRID:Addgene_160955)
