[The description below was written by a language model from this plasmid's Addgene catalogue record and pLannotate feature annotations shown in this document.]
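Description:
pMKO.1-shCdkn3 is a Moloney murine leukemia virus-based retroviral RNAi vector built on the pMKO.1 puro backbone and carrying a short hairpin RNA directed against mouse Cdkn3 (also known as KAP). It is propagated in E. coli as a high-copy plasmid through a ColE1/pUC-type origin with ampicillin selection from the β-lactamase gene. A recombination-limiting bacterial strain is recorded for growth, as is common for plasmids with repeated LTR sequences.

The hairpin was inserted between AgeI and EcoRI sites (the AgeI site was destroyed in cloning) immediately downstream of a human U6 RNA polymerase III promoter, which drives high-level expression of the small RNA. Downstream, an SV40 early promoter expresses puromycin N-acetyltransferase, allowing selection of stably transduced mammalian cells. The viral framework consists of a CMV enhancer/promoter fused to a truncated 5' LTR, which produces the genomic transcript in packaging cells, followed by a Ψ packaging signal extending into a truncated gag region that improves encapsidation, and a U3-deleted, self-inactivating 3' LTR. After integration this deletion silences LTR promoter activity, so expression in target cells depends on the internal U6 and SV40 promoters. Viral structural and enzymatic proteins are absent apart from gag and env fragments, so they must be supplied in trans by a packaging system.

The construct is intended for stable knockdown of Cdkn3 in mouse cells, and the associated publication concerns adipocyte progenitor quiescence and metabolic adaptation to obesity. The sequenced record is 6,580 nt, somewhat larger than the 6,369 bp catalogue size. The hairpin itself is not annotated in the feature table.
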