Features (pLannotate 1.2.2; 20 found; start..end, strand, type, name):
      1..241     +  promoter       U6 promoter: RNA polymerase III promoter for human U6 snRNA
    353..424     +  promoter       SV40 promoter (fragment): SV40 enhancer and early promoter
    451..661     +  promoter       SV40 promoter: SV40 early promoter
    679..1278    +  CDS            PuroR: puromycin N-acetyltransferase; pac from Streptomyces alboniger; confers resistance to puromycin
   1332..1432    +  CDS            env (fragment): murine leukemia virus gPr80 envelope polyprotein precursor; env; proteolytically cleaved into gp70SU and p15TM subunits
   1474..1899    +  LTR            3' LTR (ΔU3): self-inactivating 3' long terminal repeat (LTR) from Moloney murine leukemia virus
   1968..2008    +  CDS            rop (fragment): Rop protein, which maintains plasmids at low copy number; rop
   2110..2148    +  misc_feature   bom (fragment): basis of mobility region from pBR322
   2165..2494    +  promoter       SV40 promoter: SV40 enhancer and early promoter
   2500..2601    +  misc_feature   bom (fragment): basis of mobility region from pBR322
   2787..3375    -  rep_origin     ori: high-copy-number ColE1/pMB1/pBR322/pUC origin of replication
   3546..4406    -  CDS            AmpR: β-lactamase; bla; confers resistance to ampicillin, carbenicillin, and related antibiotics
   4407..4511    -  promoter       AmpR promoter: bla
   4537..4633    -  rep_origin     M13 ori (fragment): M13 bacteriophage origin of replication; arrow indicates direction of (+) strand synthesis
   4634..4721    -  promoter       AmpR promoter (fragment): bla
   4907..5286    +  enhancer       CMV enhancer: human cytomegalovirus immediate early enhancer
   5287..5490    +  promoter       CMV promoter: human cytomegalovirus (CMV) immediate early promoter
   5491..5666    +  LTR            5' LTR (truncated): truncated long terminal repeat from Moloney murine sarcoma virus
   5788..6062    +  misc_feature   MESV Ψ (fragment): packaging signal of murine embryonic stem cell virus
   6129..6545    +  CDS            gag (truncated): truncated Moloney murine leukemia virus (MMLV) gag gene lacking the start codon
>Addgene plasmid #160955 | pMKO.1-shCdkn3 | addgene full sequence | sequence record 319410 | Addgene NGS Result
GAGGGCCTATTTCCCATGATTCCTTCATATTTGCATATACGATACAAGGCTGTTAGAGAGATAATTAGAA
TTAATTTGACTGTAAACACAAAGATATTAGTACAAAATACGTGACGTAGAAAGTAATAATTTCTTGGGTA
GTTTGCAGTTTTAAAATTATGTTTTAAAATGGACTATCATATGCTTACCGTAACTTGAAAGTATTTCGAT
TTCTTGGCTTTATATATCTTGTGGAAAGGACGAAACACCGGCATAGACAGCCTTCGAGATGTCTCGAGAC
ATCTCGAAGGCTGTCTATGTTTTTTGAATTCGCCAGCACAGTGGTCGACCCTGTGGAATGTGTGTCAGTT
AGGGTGTGGAAAGTCCCCAGGCTTCCCAGCAGGCAGAAGTATGCAAAGCATGCATCTCAATTAGTCAGCA
ACCAGGTGTGGAAAGTCCCCAGGCTCCCCAGCAGGCAGAAGTATGCAAAGCATGCATCTCAATTAGTCAG
CAACCATAGTCCCGCCCCTAACTCCGCCCATCCCGCCCCTAACTCCGCCCAGTTCCGCCCATTCTCCGCC
CCATGGCTGACTAATTTTTTTTATTTATGCAGAGGCCGAGGCCGCCTCGGCCTCTGAGCTATTCCAGAAG
TAGTGAGGAGGCTTTTTTGGAGGCCTAGGCTTTTGCAAAAAGCTTACCATGACCGAGTACAAGCCCACGG
TGCGCCTCGCCACCCGCGACGACGTCCCCAGGGCCGTACGCACCCTCGCCGCCGCGTTCGCCGACTACCC
CGCCACGCGCCACACCGTCGATCCGGACCGCCACATCGAGCGGGTCACCGAGCTGCAAGAACTCTTCCTC
ACGCGCGTCGGGCTCGACATCGGCAAGGTGTGGGTCGCGGACGACGGCGCCGCGGTGGCGGTCTGGACCA
CGCCGGAGAGCGTCGAAGCGGGGGCGGTGTTCGCCGAGATCGGCCCGCGCATGGCCGAGTTGAGCGGTTC
CCGGCTGGCCGCGCAGCAACAGATGGAAGGCCTCCTGGCGCCGCACCGGCCCAAGGAGCCCGCGTGGTTC
CTGGCCACCGTCGGCGTCTCGCCCGACCACCAGGGCAAGGGTCTGGGCAGCGCCGTCGTGCTCCCCGGAG
TGGAGGCGGCCGAGCGCGCCGGGGTGCCCGCCTTCCTGGAGACCTCCGCGCCCCGCAACCTCCCCTTCTA
CGAGCGGCTCGGCTTCACCGTCACCGCCGACGTCGAGGTGCCCGAAGGACCGCGCACCTGGTGCATGACC
CGCAAGCCCGGTGCCTGACGCCCGCCCCACGACCCGCAGCGCCCGACCGAAAGGAGCGCACGACCCCATG
CATCGATTAGTCCAATTTGTTAAAGACAGGATATCAGTGGTCCAGGCTCTAGTTTTGACTCAACAATATC
ACCAGCTGAAGCCTATAGAGTACGAGCCATAGATAAAATAAAAGATTTTATTTAGTCTCCAGAAAAAGGG
GGGAATGAAAGACCCCACCTGTAGGTTTGGCAAGCTAGCTTAAGTAACGCCATTTTGCAAGGCATGGAAA
AATACATAACTGAGAATAGAGAAGTTCAGATCAAGGTCAGGAACAGATGGAACAGGGTCGACCCTAGAGA
ACCATCAGATGTTTCCAGGGTGCCCCAAGGACCTGAAATGACCCTGTGCCTTATTTGAACTAACCAATCA
GTTCGCTTCTCGCTTCTGTTCGCGCGCTTCTGCTCCCCGAGCTCAATAAAAGAGCCCACAACCCCTCACT
CGGGGCGCCAGTCCTCCGATTGACTGAGTCGCCCGGGTACCCGTGTATCCAATAAACCCTCTTGCAGTTG
CATCCGACTTGTGGTCTCGCTGTTCCTTGGGAGGGTCTCCTCTGAGTGATTGACTACCCGTCAGCGGGGG
TCTTTCATTTGGGGGCTCGTCCGGGATCGGGAGACCCCTGCCCAGGGACCACCGACCCACCACCGGGAGG
TAAGCTGGCTGCCTCGCGCGTTTCGGTGATGACGGTGAAAACCTCTGACACATGCAGCTCCCGGAGACGG
TCACAGCTTGTCTGTAAGCGGATGCCGGGAGCAGACAAGCCCGTCAGGGCGCGTCAGCGGGTGTTGGCGG
GTGTCGGGGCGCAGCCATGACCCAGTCACGTAGCGATAGCGGAGTGTAGATCCGGCTGTGGAATGTGTGT
CAGTTAGGGTGTGGAAAGTCCCCAGGCTCCCCAGCAGGCAGAAGTATGCAAAGCATGCATCTCAATTAGT
CAGCAACCAGGTGTGGAAAGTCCCCAGGCTCCCCAGCAGGCAGAAGTATGCAAAGCATGCATCTCAATTA
GTCAGCAACCATAGTCCCGCCCCTAACTCCGCCCATCCCGCCCCTAACTCCGCCCAGTTCCGCCCATTCT
CCGCCCCATGGCTGACTAATTTTTTTTATTTATGCAGAGGCCGAGGCCGCCTCGGCCTCTGAGCTATTCC
AGAAGTAGTGAGGAGGCTTTTTTGGAGGCCTAGGCTTTTGCAAAAAGCTTACTGGCTTAACTATGCGGCA
TCAGAGCAGATTGTACTGAGAGTGCACCATATGCGGTGTGAAATACCGCACAGATGCGTAAGGAGAAAAT
ACCGCATCAGGCGCTCTTCCGCTTCCTCGCTCACTGACTCGCTGCGCTCGGTCGTTCGGCTGCGGCGAGC
GGTATCAGCTCACTCAAAGGCGGTAATACGGTTATCCACAGAATCAGGGGATAACGCAGGAAAGAACATG
TGAGCAAAAGGCCAGCAAAAGGCCAGGAACCGTAAAAAGGCCGCGTTGCTGGCGTTTTTCCATAGGCTCC
GCCCCCCTGACGAGCATCACAAAAATCGACGCTCAAGTCAGAGGTGGCGAAACCCGACAGGACTATAAAG
ATACCAGGCGTTTCCCCCTGGAAGCTCCCTCGTGCGCTCTCCTGTTCCGACCCTGCCGCTTACCGGATAC
CTGTCCGCCTTTCTCCCTTCGGGAAGCGTGGCGCTTTCTCATAGCTCACGCTGTAGGTATCTCAGTTCGG
TGTAGGTCGTTCGCTCCAAGCTGGGCTGTGTGCACGAACCCCCCGTTCAGCCCGACCGCTGCGCCTTATC
CGGTAACTATCGTCTTGAGTCCAACCCGGTAAGACACGACTTATCGCCACTGGCAGCAGCCACTGGTAAC
AGGATTAGCAGAGCGAGGTATGTAGGCGGTGCTACAGAGTTCTTGAAGTGGTGGCCTAACTACGGCTACA
CTAGAAGAACAGTATTTGGTATCTGCGCTCTGCTGAAGCCAGTTACCTTCGGAAAAAGAGTTGGTAGCTC
TTGATCCGGCAAACAAACCACCGCTGGTAGCGGTGGTTTTTTTGTTTGCAAGCAGCAGATTACGCGCAGA
AAAAAAGGATCTCAAGAAGATCCTTTGATCTTTTCTACGGGGTCTGACGCTCAGTGGAACGAAAACTCAC
GTTAAGGGATTTTGGTCATGAGATTATCAAAAAGGATCTTCACCTAGATCCTTTTAAATTAAAAATGAAG
TTTTAAATCAATCTAAAGTATATATGAGTAAACTTGGTCTGACAGTTACCAATGCTTAATCAGTGAGGCA
CCTATCTCAGCGATCTGTCTATTTCGTTCATCCATAGTTGCCTGACTCCCCGTCGTGTAGATAACTACGA
TACGGGAGGGCTTACCATCTGGCCCCAGTGCTGCAATGATACCGCGAGACCCACGCTCACCGGCTCCAGA
TTTATCAGCAATAAACCAGCCAGCCGGAAGGGCCGAGCGCAGAAGTGGTCCTGCAACTTTATCCGCCTCC
ATCCAGTCTATTAATTGTTGCCGGGAAGCTAGAGTAAGTAGTTCGCCAGTTAATAGTTTGCGCAACGTTG
TTGCCATTGCTACAGGCATCGTGGTGTCACGCTCGTCGTTTGGTATGGCTTCATTCAGCTCCGGTTCCCA
ACGATCAAGGCGAGTTACATGATCCCCCATGTTGTGCAAAAAAGCGGTTAGCTCCTTCGGTCCTCCGATC
GTTGTCAGAAGTAAGTTGGCCGCAGTGTTATCACTCATGGTTATGGCAGCACTGCATAATTCTCTTACTG
TCATGCCATCCGTAAGATGCTTTTCTGTGACTGGTGAGTACTCAACCAAGTCATTCTGAGAATAGTGTAT
GCGGCGACCGAGTTGCTCTTGCCCGGCGTCAATACGGGATAATACCGCGCCACATAGCAGAACTTTAAAA
GTGCTCATCATTGGAAAACGTTCTTCGGGGCGAAAACTCTCAAGGATCTTACCGCTGTTGAGATCCAGTT
CGATGTAACCCACTCGTGCACCCAACTGATCTTCAGCATCTTTTACTTTCACCAGCGTTTCTGGGTGAGC
AAAAACAGGAAGGCAAAATGCCGCAAAAAAGGGAATAAGGGCGACACGGAAATGTTGAATACTCATACTC
TTCCTTTTTCAATATTATTGAAGCATTTATCAGGGTTATTGTCTCATGAGCGGATACATATTTGAATGTA
TTTAGAAAAATAAACAAATAGGGGTTCCGCGCACATTTCCCCGAAAAGTGCCACCTAAATTGTAAGCGTT
AATATTTTGTTAAAATTCGCGTTAAATTTTTGTTAAATCAGCTCATTTTTTAACCAATAGGCCGAAATCG
GCAAAATCCCTTAATTATTGAAGCATTTATCAGGGTTATTGTCTCATGAGCGGATACATATTTGAATGTA
TTTAGAAAAATAAACAAATAGGGGTTCCGCGCACATTTCCCCGAAAAGTGCCACCTGACGTCTAAGAAAC
CATTATTATCATGACATTAACCTATAAAAATAGGCGTATCACGAGGCCCTTTCGTCTTCAAGAATTAGCT
TGGCCATTGCATACGTTGTATCCATATCATAATATGTACATTTATATTGGCTCATGTCCAACATTACCGC
CATGTTGACATTGATTATTGACTAGTTATTAATAGTAATCAATTACGGGGTCATTAGTTCATAGCCCATA
TATGGAGTTCCGCGTTACATAACTTACGGTAAATGGCCCGCCTGGCTGACCGCCCAACGACCCCCGCCCA
TTGACGTCAATAATGACGTATGTTCCCATAGTAACGCCAATAGGGACTTTCCATTGACGTCAATGGGTGG
AGTATTTACGGTAAACTGCCCACTTGGCAGTACATCAAGTGTATCATATGCCAAGTACGCCCCCTATTGA
CGTCAATGACGGTAAATGGCCCGCCTGGCATTATGCCCAGTACATGACCTTATGGGACTTTCCTACTTGG
CAGTACATCTACGTATTAGTCATCGCTATTACCATGGTGATGCGGTTTTGGCAGTACATCAATGGGCGTG
GATAGCGGTTTGACTCACGGGGATTTCCAAGTCTCCACCCCATTGACGTCAATGGGAGTTTGTTTTGGCA
CCAAAATCAACGGGACTTTCCAAAATGTCGTAACAACTCCGCCCCATTGACGCAAATGGGCGGTAGGCGT
GTACGGTGGGAGGTCTATATAAGCAGAGCTCAATAAAAGAGCCCACAACCCCTCACTCGGCGCGCCAGTC
TTCCGATAGACTGCGTCGCCCGGGTACCCGTATTCCCAATAAAGCCTCTTGCTGTTTGCATCCGAATCGT
GGTCTCGCTGTTCCTTGGGAGGGTCTCCTCTGAGTGATTGACTACCCACGACGGGGGTCTTTCATTTGGG
GGCTCGTCCGGGATTTGGAGACCCCTGCCCAGGGACCACCGACCCACCACCGGGAGGTAAGCTGGCCAGC
AACTTATCTGTGTCTGTCCGATTGTCTAGTGTCTATGTTTGATGTTATGCGCCTGCGTCTGTACTAGTTA
GCTAACTAGCTCTGTATCTGGCGGACCCGTGGTGGAACTGACGAGTTCTGAACACCCGGCCGCAACCCTG
GGAGACGTCCCAGGGACTTTGGGGGCCGTTTTTGTGGCCCGACCTGAGGAAGGGAGTCGATGTGGAATCC
GACCCCGTCAGGATATGTGGTTCTGGTAGGAGACGAGAACCTAAAACAGTTCCCGCCTCCGTCTGAATTT
TTGCTTTCGGTTTGGAACCGAAGCCGCGCGTCTTGTCTGCTGCAGCGCTGCAGCATCGTTCTGTGTTGTC
TCTGTCTGACTGTGTTTCTGTATTTGTCTGAAAATTAGGGCCAGACTGTTACCACTCCCTTAAGTTTGAC
CTTAGGTCACTGGAAAGATGTCGAGCGGATCGCTCACAACCAGTCGGTAGATGTCAAGAAGAGACGTTGG
GTTACCTTCTGCTCTGCAGAATGGCCAACCTTTAACGTCGGATGGCCGCGAGACGGCACCTTTAACCGAG
ACCTCATCACCCAGGTTAAGATCAAGGTCTTTTCACCTGGCCCGCATGGACACCCAGACCAGGTCCCCTA
CATCGTGACCTGGGAAGCCTTGGCTTTTGACCCCCCTCCCTGGGTCAAGCCCTTTGTACACCCTAAGCCT
CCGCCTCCTCTTCCTCCATCCGCCCCGTCTCTCCCCCTTGAACCTCCTCGTTCGACCCCGCCTCGATCCT
CCCTTTATCCAGCCCTCACTCCTTCTCTAGGCGCCGGAATTGAAGATCTGTCGACAAGGTCGGGCAGGAA
